>Addgene plasmid #69319 | pBALU4 | depositor partial sequence | sequence record 122282 | cassette
ATGGTCTCAAAGGGTGAAGAAGATAACATGGCAATTATTAAAGAGTTTATGCGTTTCAAGGTGCATATGG
AGGGATCTGTCAATGGGCATGAGTTTGAAATTGAAGGTGAAGGAGAAGGCCGACCATATGAGGGAACACA
AACCGCAAAACTAAAGGTAAGTTTAAACATATATATACTAACTAACCCTGATTATTTAAATTTTCAGGTA
ACTAAAGGCGGACCATTACCATTCGCCTGGGACATCCTCTCTCCACAGTTCATGTATGGAAGTAAAGCTT
ATGTTAAACATCCGGCAGATATACCAGATTATTTGAAACTTTCATTCCCGGAGGGTTTTAAGTGGGAACG
CGTAATGAATTTTGAAGACGGAGGAGTTGTTACAGTGACGCAAGACTCAAGGTAAGTTTAAACAGTTCGG
TACGAAGTTCCTATACTTTCTAGAGAATAGGAACTTCCCTGTTGACAATTAATCATCGGCATAGTATATC
GGCATAGTATAATACGACAAGGTGAGGAACTAAACCCAGGAGGCAGATCATGAGTCTGAAAGAAAAAACA
CAATCTCTGTTTGCCAACGCATTTGGCTACCCTGCCACTCACACCATTCAGGCGCCTGGCCGCGTGAATT
TGATTGGTGAACACACCGACTACAACGACGGTTTCGTTCTGCCCTGCGCGATTGATTATCAAACCGTGAT
CAGTTGTGCACCACGCGATGACCGTAAAGTTCGCGTGATGGCAGCCGATTATGAAAATCAGCTCGACGAG
TTTTCCCTCGATGCGCCCATTGTCGCACATGAAAACTATCAATGGGCTAACTACGTTCGTGGCGTGGTGA
AACATCTGCAACTGCGTAACAACAGCTTCGGCGGCGTGGACATGGTGATCAGCGGCAATGTGCCGCAGGG
TGCCGGGTTAAGTTCTTCCGCTTCACTGGAAGTCGCGGTCGGAACCGTATTGCAGCAGCTTTATCATCTG
CCGCTGGACGGCGCACAAATCGCGCTTAACGGTCAGGAAGCAGAAAACCAGTTTGTAGGCTGTAACTGCG
GGATCATGGATCAGCTAATTTCCGCGCTCGGCAAGAAAGATCATGCCTTGCTGATCGATTGCCGCTCACT
GGGGACCAAAGCAGTTTCCATGCCCAAAGGTGTGGCTGTCGTCATCATCAACAGTAACTTCAAACGTACC
CTGGTTGGCAGCGAATACAACACCCGTCGTGAACAGTGCGAAACCGGTGCGCGTTTCTTCCAGCAGCCAG
CCCTGCGTGATGTCACCATTGAAGAGTTCAACGCTGTTGCGCATGAACTGGACCCGATCGTGGCAAAACG
CGTGCGTCATATACTGACTGAAAACGCCCGCACCGTTGAAGCTGCCAGCGCGCTGGAGCAAGGCGACCTG
AAACGTATGGGCGAGTTGATGGCGGAGTCTCATGCCTCTATGCGCGATGATTTCGAAATCACCGTGCCGC
AAATTGACACTCTGGTAGAAATCGTCAAAGCTGTGATTGGCGACAAAGGTGGCGTACGCATGACCGGCGG
CGGATTTGGCGGCTGTATCGTCGCGCTGATCCCGGAAGAGCTGGTGCCTGCCGTACAGCAAGCTGTCGCT
GAACAATATGAAGCAAAAACAGGTATTAAAGAGACTTTTTACGTTTGTAAACCATCACAAGGAGCAGGAC
AGTGCTGAGGATCCACTAGTTCTAGAGCGGCCGCGAAGTTCCTATACTTTCTAGAGAATAGGAACTTCTA
ACTAACCATACATATTTAAATTTTCAGCCTCCAAGATGGAGAATTTATTTATAAAGTCAAACTTCGAGGA
ACGAATTTCCCCTCGGATGGACCTGTTATGCAGAAGAAGACTATGGGATGGGAAGCTTCAAGTGAAAGAA
TGTACCCTGAAGACGGTGCTCTTAAGGGAGAGATTAAACAACGTCTTAAATTGAAAGATGGAGGACATTA
CGATGCTGAGGTAAGTTTAAACATGATTTTACTAACTAACTAATCTGATTTAAATTTTCAGGTGAAGACA
ACTTACAAAGCCAAAAAACCAGTTCAGCTGCCAGGAGCGTACAATGTTAATATTAAACTGGATATCACCT
CCCACAACGAGGATTACACTATCGTTGAGCAATATGAAAGAGCTGAAGGGCGGCACTCGACAGGTGGCAT
GGATGAATTGTATAAGTAA
