>Addgene plasmid #69319 | pBALU4 | addgene partial sequence | sequence record 123642 | M13-F20 5'-TGTAAAACGACGGCCAGT-3'
AGGGCGAATTGGGCCCTCTAGATGCATGCTCGAGCGGCCGCCAGTGTGATGGATATCTGCAGAATTCGCC
CTTATGGTCTCAAAGGGTGAAGAAGATAACATGGCAATTATTAAAGAGTTTATGCGTTTCAAGGTGCATA
TGGAGGGATCTGTCAATGGGCATGAGTTTGAAATTGAAGGTGAAGGAGAAGGCCGACCATATGAGGGAAC
ACAAACCGCAAAACTAAAGGTAAGTTTAAACATATATATACTAACTAACCCTGATTATTTAAATTTTCAG
GTAACTAAAGGCGGACCATTACCATTCGCCTGGGACATCCTCTCTCCACAGTTCATGTATGGAAGTAAAG
CTTATGTTAAACATCCGGCAGATATACCAGATTATTTGAAACTTTCATTCCCGGAGGGTTTTAAGTGGGA
ACGCGTAATGAATTTTGAAGACGGAGGAGTTGTTACAGTGACGCAAGACTCAAGGTAAGTTTAAACAGTT
CGGTACGAAGTTCCTATACTTTCTAGAGAATAGGAACTTCCCTGTTGACAATTAATCATCGGCATAGTAT
ATCGGCATAGTATAATACGACAAGGTGAGGAACTAAACCCAGGAGGCAGATCATGAGTCTGAAAGAAAAA
ACACAATCTCTGTTTGCCAACGCATTTGGCTACCCTGCCACTCACACCATTCAGGCGCCTGGCCGCGTGA
ATTTGATTGGTGAACACACCGACTACAACGACGGTTTCGTTCTGCCCTGCGCGATTGATTATCAAACCGT
GATCAGTTGTGCACCACGCGATGACCGTAAAGTTCGCGTGATGGCAGCCGATTATGAAAATCAGCTCGAC
GAGTTTTCCCTCGATGCGCCCATTGTCGCACATGAAAACTATCAATGGGCTAACTACGTTCGTGGCGTGG
TGAAACATCTGCAACTGCGTAACAACAGCTTCGGCGGCGTGGACATGGTGATCAGCGGCAATGTGCCGCA
GGGTGCCGGGTTAAGTTCTTCCGCTTCACTGGAAGTCGCGGTCGGAACCGTATTGCAGCAGCTTTATCAT
CTG
