>Addgene plasmid #69319 | pBALU4 | addgene partial sequence | sequence record 123643 | M13-Rev 5'-CAGGAAACAGCTATGACC-3'
CTAGTAGAATACTCAAGCTATGCATCAAGCTTGGTACCGAGCTCGGATCCACTAGTAACGGCCGCCAGTG
TGCTGGAATTCGCCCTTTTACTTATACAATTCATCCATGCCACCTGTCGAGTGCCGCCCTTCAGCTCTTT
CATATTGCTCAACGATAGTGTAATCCTCGTTGTGGGAGGTGATATCCAGTTTAATATTAACATTGTACGC
TCCTGGCAGCTGAACTGGTTTTTTGGCTTTGTAAGTTGTCTTCACCTGAAAATTTAAATCAGATTAGTTA
GTTAGTAAAATCATGTTTAAACTTACCTCAGCATCGTAATGTCCTCCATCTTTCAATTTAAGACGTTGTT
TAATCTCTCCCTTAAGAGCACCGTCTTCAGGGTACATTCTTTCACTTGAAGCTTCCCATCCCATAGTCTT
CTTCTGCATAACAGGTCCATCCGAGGGGAAATTCGTTCCTCGAAGTTTGACTTTATAAATAAATTCTCCA
TCTTGGAGGCTGAAAATTTAAATATGTATGGTTAGTTAGAAGTTCCTATTCTCTAGAAAGTATAGGAACT
TCGCGGCCGCTCTAGAACTAGTGGATCCTCAGCACTGTCCTGCTCCTTGTGATGGTTTACAAACGTAAAA
AGTCTCTTTAATACCTGTTTTTGCTTCATATTGTTCAGCGACAGCTTGCTGTACGGCAGGCACCAGCTCT
TCCGGGATCAGCGCGACGATACAGCCGCCAAATCCGCCGCCGGTCATGCGTACGCCACCTTTGTCGCCAA
TCACAGCTTTGACGATTTCTACCAGAGTGTCAATTTGCGGCACGGTGATTTCGAAATCATCGCGCATAGA
GGCATGAGACTCCGCCATCAACTCGCCCATACGTTTCAGGTCGCCTTGCTCCAGCGCGCTGGCAGCTTCA
ACGGTGCGGGCGTTTTCAGTCAGTATATGACGCACGCGTTTTGCCACGATCGGGTCCAGTTCATGCGCAA
CAGCGTTGAACTCTTCAATGGTGACATCACGCAGGGCTGGCTGCTGGAAGAAACGCGCACCGGTTTCGCA
CTGTTCACGACGGGTGTTGTATTCGCTGCCAACCAGGGTACGTTTGAAGTTACTGTTGATGATGACGACG
