[The description below was written by a language model from this plasmid's Addgene catalogue record.]
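Description:
pBALU4 is a high-copy bacterial plasmid built on the Invitrogen pCR TOPO backbone and selected with kanamycin. It is catalogued as a bacterial expression vector, but it functions as a template plasmid that stores a recombineering cassette rather than as a vector for expressing a protein in bacteria. The insert, mChOint-FgF, is synthetic and was introduced by TOPO cloning; it is flanked by the standard M13 forward and reverse priming sites used for sequencing. No feature table is available, so the origin of replication, any promoters and the exact arrangement of backbone elements are not stated in the record.

The cassette consists of the coding sequence for mChO, an mCherry variant that contains introns, with an FRT-galK-FRT module placed inside its second intron. galK encodes galactokinase, a marker that can be selected both for and against in suitable recombineering strains, and the flanking FRT sites are targets for FLP recombinase. In this design the whole cassette can be inserted into a target gene carried on a genomic clone such as a fosmid, with galK used to select recombinants. FLP-mediated excision then removes galK and leaves a single FRT site. Because that scar lies within an intron, it should be spliced out of the transcript and leave the fluorescent protein reading frame intact.

The plasmid belongs to a toolkit for generating fosmid-based reporter genes in C. elegans, in which a gene of interest is tagged with a red fluorescent protein within its native genomic context.
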