Addgene plasmid #69319: pBALU4
Purpose: Encodes a recombineering cassette for tagging a target gene within a genomic clone with a fluorescent protein. Cassette: FRT-galK-FRT in the 2nd intron of mChO (mCherry variant)
Depositing lab: Oliver Hobert. Depositing organization: Columbia University. Publication: A toolkit and robust pipeline for the generation of fosmid-based reporter genes in C. elegans. Tursun B, Cochella L, Carrera I, Hobert O. PLoS One. 2009;4(3):e4625. doi: 10.1371/journal.pone.0004625. Epub 2009 Mar 4. PubMed 19259264.
Backbone
  Vector backbone: pCR TOPO
  Backbone manufacturer: Invitrogen
  Vector type: Bacterial Expression
Growth in bacteria
  Bacterial resistance: Kanamycin, 50 μg/mL
  Growth temperature: 37°C
  Growth strain: DH5alpha
  Copy number: High Copy
Gene/Insert
  Gene/Insert name: mChOint-FgF
  Species: Synthetic
  Cloning method: TOPO Cloning
  Sequencing primers: 5′ M13F; 3′ M13R
Terms and licenses: Academic/Nonprofit Terms; Industry Terms: Not Available to Industry
How to cite: pBALU4 was a gift from Oliver Hobert (Addgene plasmid # 69319 ; http://n2t.net/addgene:69319 ; RRID:Addgene_69319)
